>Addgene plasmid #225710 | pCDH-IFNA-neo | addgene full sequence | sequence record 448635 | Addgene NGS Result
GTCAGCTCCTTTCCGGGACTTTCGCTTTCCCCCTCCCTATTGCCACGGCGGAACTCATCGCCGCCTGCCT
TGCCCGCTGCTGGACAGGGGCTCGGCTGTTGGGCACTGACAATTCCGTGGTGTTGTCGGGGAAATCATCG
TCCTTTCCTTGGCTGCTCGCCTGTGTTGCCACCTGGATTCTGCGCGGGACGTCCTTCTGCTACGTCCCTT
CGGCCCTCAATCCAGCGGACCTTCCTTCCCGCGGCCTGCTGCCGGCTCTGCGGCCTCTTCCGCGTCTTCG
CCTTCGCCCTCAGACGAGTCGGATCTCCCTTTGGGCCGCCTCCCCGCCTGGTACCTTTAAGACCAATGAC
TTACAAGGCAGCTGTAGATCTTAGCCACTTTTTAAAAGAAAAGGGGGGACTGGAAGGGCTAATTCACTCC
CAACGAAGATAAGATCTGCTTTTTGCTTGTACTGGGTCTCTCTGGTTAGACCAGATCTGAGCCTGGGAGC
TCTCTGGCTAACTAGGGAACCCACTGCTTAAGCCTCAATAAAGCTTGCCTTGAGTGCTTCAAGTAGTGTG
TGCCCGTCTGTTGTGTGACTCTGGTAACTAGAGATCCCTCAGACCCTTTTAGTCAGTGTGGAAAATCTCT
AGCAGTAGTAGTTCATGTCATCTTATTATTCAGTATTTATAACTTGCAAAGAAATGAATATCAGAGAGTG
AGAGGAACTTGTTTATTGCAGCTTATAATGGTTACAAATAAAGCAATAGCATCACAAATTTCACAAATAA
AGCATTTTTTTCACTGCATTCTAGTTGTGGTTTGTCCAAACTCATCAATGTATCTTATCATGTCTGGCTC
TAGCTATCCCGCCCCTAACTCCGCCCATCCCGCCCCTAACTCCGCCCAGTTCCGCCCATTCTCCGCCCCA
TGGCTGACTAATTTTTTTTATTTATGCAGAGGCCGAGGCCGCCTCGGCCTCTGAGCTATTCCAGAAGTAG
TGAGGAGGCTTTTTTGGAGGCCTAGACTTTTGCAGAGACCAAATTCGTAATCATGTCATAGCTGTTTCCT
GTGTGAAATTGTTATCCGCTCACAATTCCACACAACATACGAGCCGGAAGCATAAAGTGTAAAGCCTGGG
GTGCCTAATGAGTGAGCTAACTCACATTAATTGCGTTGCGCTCACTGCCCGCTTTCCAGTCGGGAAACCT
GTCGTGCCAGCTGCATTAATGAATCGGCCAACGCGCGGGGAGAGGCGGTTTGCGTATTGGGCGCTCTTCC
GCTTCCTCGCTCACTGACTCGCTGCGCTCGGTCGTTCGGCTGCGGCGAGCGGTATCAGCTCACTCAAAGG
CGGTAATACGGTTATCCACAGAATCAGGGGATAACGCAGGAAAGAACATGTGAGCAAAAGGCCAGCAAAA
GGCCAGGAACCGTAAAAAGGCCGCGTTGCTGGCGTTTTTCCATAGGCTCCGCCCCCCTGACGAGCATCAC
AAAAATCGACGCTCAAGTCAGAGGTGGCGAAACCCGACAGGACTATAAAGATACCAGGCGTTTCCCCCTG
GAAGCTCCCTCGTGCGCTCTCCTGTTCCGACCCTGCCGCTTACCGGATACCTGTCCGCCTTTCTCCCTTC
GGGAAGCGTGGCGCTTTCTCATAGCTCACGCTGTAGGTATCTCAGTTCGGTGTAGGTCGTTCGCTCCAAG
CTGGGCTGTGTGCACGAACCCCCCGTTCAGCCCGACCGCTGCGCCTTATCCGGTAACTATCGTCTTGAGT
CCAACCCGGTAAGACACGACTTATCGCCACTGGCAGCAGCCACTGGTAACAGGATTAGCAGAGCGAGGTA
TGTAGGCGGTGCTACAGAGTTCTTGAAGTGGTGGCCTAACTACGGCTACACTAGAAGAACAGTATTTGGT
ATCTGCGCTCTGCTGAAGCCAGTTACCTTCGGAAAAAGAGTTGGTAGCTCTTGATCCGGCAAACAAACCA
CCGCTGGTAGCGGTGGTTTTTTTGTTTGCAAGCAGCAGATTACGCGCAGAAAAAAAGGATCTCAAGAAGA
TCCTTTGATCTTTTCTACGGGGTCTGACGCTCAGTGGAACGAAAACTCACGTTAAGGGATTTTGGTCATG
AGATTATCAAAAAGGATCTTCACCTAGATCCTTTTAAATTAAAAATGAAGTTTTAAATCAATCTAAAGTA
TATATGAGTAAACTTGGTCTGACAGTTACCAATGCTTAATCAGTGAGGCACCTATCTCAGCGATCTGTCT
ATTTCGTTCATCCATAGTTGCCTGACTCCCCGTCGTGTAGATAACTACGATACGGGAGGGCTTACCATCT
GGCCCCAGTGCTGCAATGATACCGCGAGACCCACGCTCACCGGCTCCAGATTTATCAGCAATAAACCAGC
CAGCCGGAAGGGCCGAGCGCAGAAGTGGTCCTGCAACTTTATCCGCCTCCATCCAGTCTATTAATTGTTG
CCGGGAAGCTAGAGTAAGTAGTTCGCCAGTTAATAGTTTGCGCAACGTTGTTGCCATTGCTACAGGCATC
GTGGTGTCACGCTCGTCGTTTGGTATGGCTTCATTCAGCTCCGGTTCCCAACGATCAAGGCGAGTTACAT
GATCCCCCATGTTGTGCAAAAAAGCGGTTAGCTCCTTCGGTCCTCCGATCGTTGTCAGAAGTAAGTTGGC
CGCAGTGTTATCACTCATGGTTATGGCAGCACTGCATAATTCTCTTACTGTCATGCCATCCGTAAGATGC
TTTTCTGTGACTGGTGAGTACTCAACCAAGTCATTCTGAGAATAGTGTATGCGGCGACCGAGTTGCTCTT
GCCCGGCGTCAATACGGGATAATACCGCGCCACATAGCAGAACTTTAAAAGTGCTCATCATTGGAAAACG
TTCTTCGGGGCGAAAACTCTCAAGGATCTTACCGCTGTTGAGATCCAGTTCGATGTAACCCACTCGTGCA
CCCAACTGATCTTCAGCATCTTTTACTTTCACCAGCGTTTCTGGGTGAGCAAAAACAGGAAGGCAAAATG
CCGCAAAAAAGGGAATAAGGGCGACACGGAAATGTTGAATACTCATACTCTTCCTTTTTCAATATTATTG
AAGCATTTATCAGGGTTATTGTCTCATGAGCGGATACATATTTGAATGTATTTAGAAAAATAAACAAATA
GGGGTTCCGCGCACATTTCCCCGAAAAGTGCCACCTGACGTCTAAGAAACCATTATTATCATGACATTAA
CCTATAAAAATAGGCGTATCACGAGGCCCTTTCGTCTCGCGCGTTTCGGTGATGACGGTGAAAACCTCTG
ACACATGCAGCTCCCGGAGACGGTCACAGCTTGTCTGTAAGCGGATGCCGGGAGCAGACAAGCCCGTCAG
GGCGCGTCAGCGGGTGTTGGCGGGTGTCGGGGCTGGCTTAACTATGCGGCATCAGAGCAGATTGTACTGA
GAGTGCACCATATGCGGTGTGAAATACCGCACAGATGCGTAAGGAGAAAATACCGCATCAGGCGCCATTC
GCCATTCAGGCTGCGCAACTGTTGGGAAGGGCGATCGGTGCGGGCCTCTTCGCTATTACGCCAGCTGGCG
AAAGGGGGATGTGCTGCAAGGCGATTAAGTTGGGTAACGCCAGGGTTTTCCCAGTCACGACGTTGTAAAA
CGACGGCCAGTGCCAAGCTGACGCGTGTAGTCTTATGCAATACTCTTGTAGTCTTGCAACATGGTAACGA
TGAGTTAGCAACATGCCTTACAAGGAGAGAAAAAGCACCGTGCATGCCGATTGGTGGAAGTAAGGTGGTA
CGATCGTGCCTTATTAGGAAGGCAACAGACGGGTCTGACATGGATTGGACGAACCACTGAATTGCCGCAT
TGCAGAGATATTGTATTTAAGTGCCTAGCTCGATACATAAACGGGTCTCTCTGGTTAGACCAGATCTGAG
CCTGGGAGCTCTCTGGCTAACTAGGGAACCCACTGCTTAAGCCTCAATAAAGCTTGCCTTGAGTGCTTCA
AGTAGTGTGTGCCCGTCTGTTGTGTGACTCTGGTAACTAGAGATCCCTCAGACCCTTTTAGTCAGTGTGG
AAAATCTCTAGCAGTGGCGCCCGAACAGGGACTTGAAAGCGAAAGGGAAACCAGAGGAGCTCTCTCGACG
CAGGACTCGGCTTGCTGAAGCGCGCACGGCAAGAGGCGAGGGGCGGCGACTGGTGAGTACGCCAAAAATT
TTGACTAGCGGAGGCTAGAAGGAGAGAGATGGGTGCGAGAGCGTCAGTATTAAGCGGGGGAGAATTAGAT
CGCGATGGGAAAAAATTCGGTTAAGGCCAGGGGGAAAGAAAAAATATAAATTAAAACATATAGTATGGGC
AAGCAGGGAGCTAGAACGATTCGCAGTTAATCCTGGCCTGTTAGAAACATCAGAAGGCTGTAGACAAATA
CTGGGACAGCTACAACCATCCCTTCAGACAGGATCAGAAGAACTTAGATCATTATATAATACAGTAGCAA
CCCTCTATTGTGTGCATCAAAGGATAGAGATAAAAGACACCAAGGAAGCTTTAGACAAGATAGAGGAAGA
GCAAAACAAAAGTAAGACCACCGCACAGCAAGCGGCCACTGATCTTCAGACCTGGAGGAGGAGATATGAG
GGACAATTGGAGAAGTGAATTATATAAATATAAAGTAGTAAAAATTGAACCATTAGGAGTAGCACCCACC
AAGGCAAAGAGAAGAGTGGTGCAGAGAGAAAAAAGAGCAGTGGGAATAGGAGCTTTGTTCCTTGGGTTCT
TGGGAGCAGCAGGAAGCACTATGGGCGCAGCGTCAATGACGCTGACGGTACAGGCCAGACAATTATTGTC
TGGTATAGTGCAGCAGCAGAACAATTTGCTGAGGGCTATTGAGGCGCAACAGCATCTGTTGCAACTCACA
GTCTGGGGCATCAAGCAGCTCCAGGCAAGAATCCTGGCTGTGGAAAGATACCTAAAGGATCAACAGCTCC
TGGGGATTTGGGGTTGCTCTGGAAAACTCATTTGCACCACTGCTGTGCCTTGGAATGCTAGTTGGAGTAA
TAAATCTCTGGAACAGATTTGGAATCACACGACCTGGATGGAGTGGGACAGAGAAATTAACAATTACACA
AGCTTAATACACTCCTTAATTGAAGAATCGCAAAACCAGCAAGAAAAGAATGAACAAGAATTATTGGAAT
TAGATAAATGGGCAAGTTTGTGGAATTGGTTTAACATAACAAATTGGCTGTGGTATATAAAATTATTCAT
AATGATAGTAGGAGGCTTGGTAGGTTTAAGAATAGTTTTTGCTGTACTTTCTATAGTGAATAGAGTTAGG
CAGGGATATTCACCATTATCGTTTCAGACCCACCTCCCAACCCCGAGGGGACCCGACAGGCCCGAAGGAA
TAGAAGAAGAAGGTGGAGAGAGAGACAGAGACAGATCCATTCGATTAGTGAACGGATCTCGACGGTATCG
GTTAACTTTTAAAAGAAAAGGGGGGATTGGGGGGTACAGTGCAGGGGAAAGAATAGTAGACATAATAGCA
ACAGACATACAAACTAAAGAATTACAAAAACAAATTACAAAATTCAAAATTTTATCGATACTAGTATTAT
GCCCAGTACATGACCTTATGGGACTTTCCTACTTGGCAGTACATCTACGTATTAGTCATCGCTATTACCA
TGGTGATGCGGTTTTGGCAGTACATCAATGGGCGTGGATAGCGGTTTGACTCACGGGGATTTCCAAGTCT
CCACCCCATTGACGTCAATGGGAGTTTGTTTTGGCACCAAAATCAACGGGACTTTCCAAAATGTCGTAAC
AACTCCGCCCCATTGACGCAAATGGGCGGTAGGCGTGTACGGTGGGAGGTTTATATAAGCAGAGCTCGTT
TAGTGAACCGTCAGATCGCCTGGAGACGCCATCCACGCTGTTTTGACCTCCATAGAAGATTCTAGAGCTA
GCATGGCCTCGCCCTTTGCTTTACTGATGGTCCTGGTGGTGCTCAGCTGCAAGTCAAGCTGCTCTCTGGG
CTGTGATCTCCCTGAGACCCACAGCCTGGATAACAGGAGGACCTTGATGCTCCTGGCACAAATGAGCAGA
ATCTCTCCTTCCTCCTGTCTGATGGACAGACATGACTTTGGATTTCCCCAGGAGGAGTTTGATGGCAACC
AGTTCCAGAAGGCTCCAGCCATCTCTGTCCTCCATGAGCTGATCCAGCAGATCTTCAACCTCTTTACCAC
AAAAGATTCATCTGCTGCTTGGGATGAGGACCTCCTAGACAAATTCTGCACCGAACTCTACCAGCAGCTG
AATGACTTGGAAGCCTGTGTGATGCAGGAGGAGAGGGTGGGAGAAACTCCCCTGATGAATGCGGACTCCA
TCTTGGCTGTGAAGAAATACTTCCGAAGAATCACTCTCTATCTGACAGAGAAGAAATACAGCCCTTGTGC
CTGGGAGGTTGTCAGAGCAGAAATCATGAGATCCCTCTCTTTATCAACAAACTTGCAAGAAAGATTAAGG
AGGAAGGAATAAATGGATCGGCCGCGAAGGATCTGCGATCGCTCCGGTGCCCGTCAGTGGGCAGAGCGCA
CATCGCCCACAGTCCCCGAGAAGTTGGGGGGAGGGGTCGGCAATTGAACGGGTGCCTAGAGAAGGTGGCG
CGGGGTAAACTGGGAAAGTGATGTCGTGTACTGGCTCCGCCTTTTTCCCGAGGGTGGGGGAGAACCGTAT
ATAAGTGCAGTAGTCGCCGTGAACGTTCTTTTTCGCAACGGGTTTGCCGCCAGAACACAGCTGAAGCTTC
GAGGGGCTCGCATCTCTCCTTCACGCGCCCGCCGCCCTACCTGAGGCCGCCATCCACGCCGGTTGAGTCG
CGTTCTGCCGCCTCCCGCCTGTGGTGCCTCCTGAACTGCGTCCGCCGTCTAGGTAAGTTTAAAGCTCAGG
TCGAGACCGGGCCTTTGTCCGGCGCTCCCTTGGAGCCTACCTAGACTCAGCCGGCTCTCCACGCTTTGCC
TGACCCTGCTTGCTCAACTCTACGTCTTTGTTTCGTTTTCTGTTCTGCGCCGTTACAGATCCAAGCTGTG
ACCGGCGCCTACGCTAGATGATTGAACAAGATGGATTGCACGCAGGTTCTCCGGCCGCTTGGGTGGAGAG
GCTATTCGGCTATGACTGGGCACAACAGACAATCGGCTGCTCTGATGCCGCCGTGTTCCGGCTGTCAGCG
CAGGGGCGCCCGGTTCTTTTTGTCAAGACCGACCTGTCCGGTGCCCTGAATGAACTGCAAGACGAGGCAG
CGCGGCTATCGTGGCTGGCCACGACGGGCGTTCCTTGCGCAGCTGTGCTCGACGTTGTCACTGAAGCGGG
AAGGGACTGGCTGCTATTGGGCGAAGTGCCGGGGCAGGATCTCCTGTCATCTCACCTTGCTCCTGCCGAG
AAAGTATCCATCATGGCTGATGCAATGCGGCGGCTGCATACGCTTGATCCGGCTACCTGCCCATTCGACC
ACCAAGCGAAACATCGCATCGAGCGAGCACGTACTCGGATGGAAGCCGGTCTTGTCGATCAGGATGATCT
GGACGAAGAGCATCAGGGGCTCGCGCCAGCCGAACTGTTCGCCAGGCTCAAGGCGAGCATGCCCGACGGC
GAGGATCTCGTCGTGACCCATGGCGATGCCTGCTTGCCGAATATCATGGTGGAAAATGGCCGCTTTTCTG
GATTCATCGACTGTGGCCGGCTGGGTGTGGCGGACCGCTATCAGGACATAGCGTTGGCTACCCGTGATAT
TGCTGAAGAGCTTGGCGGCGAATGGGCTGACCGCTTCCTCGTGCTTTACGGTATCGCCGCTCCCGATTCG
CAGCGCATCGCCTTCTATCGCCTTCTTGACGAGTTCTTCTGAGTCGACAATCAACCTCTGGATTACAAAA
TTTGTGAAAGATTGACTGGTATTCTTAACTATGTTGCTCCTTTTACGCTATGTGGATACGCTGCTTTAAT
GCCTTTGTATCATGCTATTGCTTCCCGTATGGCTTTCATTTTCTCCTCCTTGTATAAATCCTGGTTGCTG
TCTCTTTATGAGGAGTTGTGGCCCGTTGTCAGGCAACGTGGCGTGGTGTGCACTGTGTTTGCTGACGCAA
CCCCCACTGGTTGGGGCATTGCCACCACCT
Features (pLannotate 1.2.2; 28 found; start..end, strand, type, name):
    322..429     +  CDS            nef (fragment): NEF_SIVS4 - Experimental evidence at protein level: Swiss-Prot protein existence level 1. Interferes with TCR signaling from the cell membrane. Interacts with CD247/TCRZ (TCR zeta chain) and exert potent down- regulation of cell surface TCR/CD3 complexes. From Simian immunodeficiency virus (isolate F236/smH4) (SIV-sm) (Simian immunodeficiency virus sooty mangabey monkey).
    454..634     +  LTR            5' LTR (truncated): truncated 5' long terminal repeat (LTR) from HIV-1
    706..827     +  polyA_signal   SV40 poly(A) signal: SV40 polyadenylation signal
    867..1002    +  rep_origin     SV40 ori: SV40 origin of replication
   1059..1075    -  protein_bind   lac operator: The lac repressor binds to the lac operator to inhibit transcription in E. coli. This inhibition can be relieved by adding lactose or isopropyl-β-D-thiogalactopyranoside (IPTG). lac repressor encoded by lacI
   1083..1113    -  promoter       lac promoter: promoter for the E. coli lac operon
   1128..1149    -  protein_bind   CAP binding site: CAP binding activates transcription in the presence of cAMP. E. coli catabolite activator protein
   1162..1254    -  CDS            lacI (fragment): lac repressor; lacI; The lac repressor binds to the lac operator to inhibit transcription in E. coli. This inhibition can be relieved by adding lactose or isopropyl-β-D-thiogalactopyranoside (IPTG).
   1437..2025    -  rep_origin     ori: high-copy-number ColE1/pMB1/pBR322/pUC origin of replication
   2196..3056    -  CDS            AmpR: β-lactamase; bla; confers resistance to ampicillin, carbenicillin, and related antibiotics
   3057..3161    -  promoter       AmpR promoter: bla
   3256..3291    +  CDS            rop (fragment): Rop protein, which maintains plasmids at low copy number; rop
   3393..3492    +  misc_feature   bom (fragment): basis of mobility region from pBR322
   3498..3652    -  CDS            lacZα (fragment): LacZα fragment of β-galactosidase; lacZ fragment
   3666..3892    +  promoter       RSV promoter: Rous sarcoma virus enhancer/promoter
   3893..4073    +  LTR            5' LTR (truncated): truncated 5' long terminal repeat (LTR) from HIV-1
   4120..4245    +  misc_feature   HIV-1 Ψ: packaging signal of human immunodeficiency virus type 1
   4229..4567    +  CDS            HIV-1 gag (fragment): gag protein from human immunodeficiency virus 1; gag
   4738..4971    +  misc_feature   RRE: The Rev response element (RRE) of HIV-1 allows for Rev-dependent mRNA export from the nucleus to the cytoplasm.
   5348..5448    +  CDS            Rev (fragment): human immunodeficiency virus 1 (HIV-1) Rev protein; rev; enhances nuclear export of unspliced and incompletely spliced viral mRNAs
   5467..5583    +  misc_feature   cPPT/CTS: central polypurine tract and central termination sequence of HIV-1
   5596..5672    +  enhancer       CMV enhancer (fragment): human cytomegalovirus immediate early enhancer
   5673..5876    +  promoter       CMV promoter: human cytomegalovirus (CMV) immediate early promoter
   5953..6519    +  CDS            IFNA1: IFNA1_HUMAN - Experimental evidence at protein level: Swiss-Prot protein existence level 1. Produced by macrophages, IFN-alpha have antiviral activities. Interferon stimulates the production of two enzymes: a protein kinase and an oligoadenylate synthetase. From Homo sapiens (Human).
   6569..6780    +  promoter       EF-1α core promoter: core promoter for human elongation factor EF-1α
   6793..7061    +  LTR            5' LTR (truncated): truncated 5' long terminal repeat (LTR) from human T-cell leukemia virus (HTLV) type 1
   7088..7882    +  CDS            NeoR/KanR: aminoglycoside phosphotransferase from Tn5; aph(3')-II (or nptII); confers resistance to neomycin, kanamycin, and G418 (Geneticin®)
   7889..327     +  misc_feature   WPRE (across the origin): woodchuck hepatitis virus posttranscriptional regulatory element
