[The description below was written by a language model from this plasmid's Addgene catalogue record and pLannotate feature annotations shown in this document.]
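Description:
pCDH-IFNA-neo is a third-generation-style HIV-1-based lentiviral expression plasmid built on the pCDH backbone for overexpressing human interferon alpha (IFNA1) in mammalian cells. In bacteria it is maintained through a high-copy ColE1/pUC-type origin and selected with ampicillin via the β-lactamase gene. The catalogue lists a total size of about 8.1 kb, consistent with the sequenced record.

The viral genome is transcribed from a chimeric RSV promoter fused to a truncated HIV-1 5' LTR, which makes genomic RNA production independent of Tat. This is followed by the Ψ packaging signal with a partial gag sequence, the Rev response element for Rev-dependent nuclear export, and the cPPT/CTS, which aids nuclear import of the reverse-transcribed genome. The payload consists of two expression units. A CMV enhancer/promoter drives the roughly 570 bp IFNA1 coding sequence, which was inserted by restriction cloning with no epitope tag annotated. Downstream, an EF-1α core promoter joined to an HTLV-1 LTR segment drives the Tn5 neomycin phosphotransferase gene, allowing G418 selection of transduced or transfected cells. A WPRE after the marker enhances transcript stability and expression. The unit ends in a truncated 3' LTR (annotated by the software as a 5' LTR, preceded by a short nef-like fragment), followed by an SV40 polyadenylation signal and SV40 origin.

Packaging into virus requires gag-pol, rev and envelope functions supplied in trans. According to the record, the plasmid was used to engineer A549 cells for stable IFNα overexpression, in a study on STAT1-based monitoring of NK cell activation in cancer.
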