Addgene plasmid #225710: pCDH-IFNA-neo
Purpose: The pCDH-IFNA-neo plasmid is designed for the overexpression of human IFNα in mammalian cells. This plasmid was utilized to engineer A549 cells for stable IFNα overexpression.
Depositing lab: Eun Hee Han. Depositing organization: Korea Basic Science Institute. Publication: STAT1 as a tool for non-invasive monitoring of NK cell activation in cancer. Min JY, Kim HM, Lee H, Cho MY, Park HS, Lee SY, Park MS, Ha SK, Kim D, Jeong HG, Kim TD, Hong KS, Han EH. Commun Biol. 2024 Sep 30;7(1):1222. doi: 10.1038/s42003-024-06917-9. PubMed 39349746.
Backbone
  Vector backbone: pCDH
  Backbone size w/o insert (bp): 7561
  Total vector size (bp): 8131
  Vector type: Mammalian Expression, Lentiviral
  Selectable markers: Neomycin (select with G418)
Growth in bacteria
  Bacterial resistance: Ampicillin, 100 μg/mL
  Growth temperature: 37°C
  Growth strain: NEB Stable
  Copy number: Unknown
Gene/Insert
  Gene/Insert name: IFNA
  Species: H. sapiens (human)
  Insert size (bp): 570
  GenBank ID: BC112300.1
  Entrez Gene: IFNA1 (a.k.a. IFL, IFN, IFN-ALPHA, IFN-alphaD, IFNA13, IFNA@, leIF D)
  Cloning method: Restriction Enzyme; 5′ cloning site Nhe1 (unknown if destroyed); 3′ cloning site AsiSI (unknown if destroyed)
  Sequencing primers: 5′ agaagattctagagctagc atggcctcgccctttgct; 3′ acgggcaccggagcgatcgc agatccttcgcggccgatccat ttattccttcctccttaa
Terms and licenses: Academic/Nonprofit Terms; Industry Terms: Not Available to Industry
Depositor comments: Please visit https://www.doi.org/10.17632/g75gzdwbks.1 for preprint.
How to cite: pCDH-IFNA-neo was a gift from Eun Hee Han (Addgene plasmid # 225710 ; http://n2t.net/addgene:225710 ; RRID:Addgene_225710)
