>Addgene plasmid #225710 | pCDH-IFNA-neo | depositor partial sequence | sequence record 442228 | primer used
ATGGCCTCGCCCTTTGCTTTACTGATGGTCCTGGTGGTGCTCAGCTGCAAGTCAAGCTGCTCTCTGGGCT
GTGATCTCCCTGAGACCCACAGCCTGGATAACAGGAGGACCTTGATGCTCCTGGCACAAATGAGCAGAAT
CTCTCCTTCCTCCTGTCTGATGGACAGACATGACTTTGGATTTCCCCAGGAGGAGTTTGATGGCAACCAG
TTCCAGAAGGCTCCAGCCATCTCTGTCCTCCATGAGCTGATCCAGCAGATCTTCAACCTCTTTACCACAA
AAGATTCATCTGCTGCTTGGGATGAGGACCTCCTAGACAAATTCTGCACCGAACTCTACCAGCAGCTGAA
TGACTTGGAAGCCTGTGTGATGCAGGAGGAGAGGGTGGGAGAAACTCCCCTGATGAATGCGGACTCCATC
TTGGCTGTGAAGAAATACTTCCGAAGAATCACTCTCTATCTGACAGAGAAGAAATACAGCCCTTGTGCCT
GGGAGGTTGTCAGAGCAGAAATCATGAGATCCCTCTCTTTATCAACAAACTTGCAAGAAAGATTAAGGAG
GAAGGAATAA
